>Addgene plasmid #162034 | pLEX304-mNeonGreen | addgene full sequence | sequence record 318858 | Addgene NGS Result
GCAAGCAGGGAGCTAGAACGATTCGCAGTTAATCCTGGCCTGTTAGAAACATCAGAAGGCTGTAGACAAA
TACTGGGACAGCTACAACCATCCCTTCAGACAGGATCAGAAGAACTTAGATCATTATATAATACAGTAGC
AACCCTCTATTGTGTGCATCAAAGGATAGAGATAAAAGACACCAAGGAAGCTTTAGACAAGATAGAGGAA
GAGCAAAACAAAAGTAAGACCACCGCACAGCAAGCGGCCGCTGATCTTCAGACCTGGAGGAGGAGATATG
AGGGACAATTGGAGAAGTGAATTATATAAATATAAAGTAGTAAAAATTGAACCATTAGGAGTAGCACCCA
CCAAGGCAAAGAGAAGAGTGGTGCAGAGAGAAAAAAGAGCAGTGGGAATAGGAGCTTTGTTCCTTGGGTT
CTTGGGAGCAGCAGGAAGCACTATGGGCGCAGCGTCAATGACGCTGACGGTACAGGCCAGACAATTATTG
TCTGGTATAGTGCAGCAGCAGAACAATTTGCTGAGGGCTATTGAGGCGCAACAGCATCTGTTGCAACTCA
CAGTCTGGGGCATCAAGCAGCTCCAGGCAAGAATCCTGGCTGTGGAAAGATACCTAAAGGATCAACAGCT
CCTGGGGATTTGGGGTTGCTCTGGAAAACTCATTTGCACCACTGCTGTGCCTTGGAATGCTAGTTGGAGT
AATAAATCTCTGGAACAGATTTGGAATCACACGACCTGGATGGAGTGGGACAGAGAAATTAACAATTACA
CAAGCTTAATACACTCCTTAATTGAAGAATCGCAAAACCAGCAAGAAAAGAATGAACAAGAATTATTGGA
ATTAGATAAATGGGCAAGTTTGTGGAATTGGTTTAACATAACAAATTGGCTGTGGTATATAAAATTATTC
ATAATGATAGTAGGAGGCTTGGTAGGTTTAAGAATAGTTTTTGCTGTACTTTCTATAGTGAATAGAGTTA
GGCAGGGATATTCACCATTATCGTTTCAGACCCACCTCCCAACCCCGAGGGGACCCTTGCGCCTTTTCCA
AGGCAGCCCTGGGTTTGCGCAGGGACGCGGCTGCTCTGGGCGTGGTTCCGGGAAACGCAGCGGCGCCGAC
CCTGGGTCTCGCACATTCTTCACGTCCGTTCGCAGCGTCACCCGGATCTTCGCCGCTACCCTTGTGGGCC
CCCCGGCGACGCTTCCTGCTCCGCCCCTAAGTCGGGAAGGTTCCTTGCGGTTCGCGGCGTGCCGGACGTG
ACAAACGGAAGCCGCACGTCTCACTAGTACCCTCGCAGACGGACAGCGCCAGGGAGCAATGGCAGCGCGC
CGACCGCGATGGGCTGTGGCCAATAGCGGCTGCTCAGCAGGGCGCGCCGAGAGCAGCGGCCGGGAAGGGG
CGGTGCGGGAGGCGGGGTGTGGGGCGGTAGTGTGGGCCCTGTTCCTGCCCGCGCGGTGTTCCGCATTCTG
CAAGCCTCCGGAGCGCACGTCGGCAGTCGGCTCCCTCGTTGACCGAATCACCGACCTCTCTCCCCAGGGG
GTACCACCATGGCCAAGCCTTTGTCTCAAGAAGAATCCACCCTCATTGAAAGAGCAACGGCTACAATCAA
CAGCATCCCCATCTCTGAAGACTACAGCGTCGCCAGCGCAGCTCTCTCTAGCGACGGCCGCATCTTCACT
GGTGTCAATGTATATCATTTTACTGGGGGACCTTGTGCAGAACTCGTGGTGCTGGGCACTGCTGCTGCTG
CGGCAGCTGGCAACCTGACTTGTATCGTCGCGATCGGAAATGAGAACAGGGGCATCTTGAGCCCCTGCGG
ACGGTGCCGACAGGTGCTTCTCGATCTGCATCCTGGGATCAAAGCCATAGTGAAGGACAGTGATGGACAG
CCGACGGCAGTTGGGATTCGTGAATTGCTGCCCTCTGGTTATGTGTGGGAGGGCCTGCAGCTGCAGTAGT
AAGAATTCTAGATCTTGAGACAAATGGCAGTATTCATCCACAATTTTAAAAGAAAAGGGGGGATTGGGGG
GTACAGTGCAGGGGAAAGAATAGTAGACATAATAGCAACAGACATACAAACTAAAGAATTACAAAAACAA
ATTACAAAAATTCAAAATTTTCGGGTTTATTACAGGGACAGCAGAGATCCACTTTGGCGCCGGCTCGAGG
GGGCCCGGGGTTATTAATAGTAATCAATTACGGGGTCATTAGTTCATAGCCCATATATGGAGTTCCGCGT
TACATAACTTACGGTAAATGGCCCGCCTGGCTGACCGCCCAACGACCCCCGCCCATTGACGTCAATAATG
ACGTATGTTCCCATAGTAACGCCAATAGGGACTTTCCATTGACGTCAATGGGTGGAGTATTTACGGTAAA
CTGCCCACTTGGCAGTACATCAAGTGTATCATATGCCAAGTACGCCCCCTATTGACGTCAATGACGGTAA
ATGGCCCGCCTGGCATTATGCCCAGTACATGACCTTATGGGACTTTCCTACTTGGCAGTACATCTACGTA
TTAGTCATCGCTATTACCATGGTGATGCGGTTTTGGCAGTACATCAATGGGCGTGGATAGCGGTTTGACT
CACGGGGATTTCCAAGTCTCCACCCCATTGACGTCAATGGGAGTTTGTTTTGGCACCAAAATCAACGGGA
CTTTCCAAAATGTCGTAACAACTCCGCCCCATTGACGCAAATGGGCGGTAGGCGTGTACGGTGGGAGGTC
TATATAAGCAGAGCTGGTTTAGTGAACCGTCAGATCCGCTAGCGCTACCGGACTCAGATCTCGAGCTCAA
GCTTCGAATTCTGCAGTCGACGGTACCGCGGGCCCGGGATCCACCGGTCGCCACCATGGTGAGCAAGGGC
GAGGAGGATAACATGGCCTCTCTCCCAGCGACACATGAGTTACACATCTTTGGCTCCATCAACGGTGTGG
ACTTTGACATGGTGGGTCAGGGCACCGGCAATCCAAATGATGGTTATGAGGAGTTAAACCTGAAGTCCAC
CAAGGGTGACCTCCAGTTCTCCCCCTGGATTCTGGTCCCTCATATCGGGTATGGCTTCCATCAGTACCTG
CCCTACCCTGACGGGATGTCGCCTTTCCAGGCCGCCATGGTAGATGGCTCCGGCTACCAAGTCCATCGCA
CAATGCAGTTTGAAGATGGTGCCTCCCTTACTGTTAACTACCGCTACACCTACGAGGGAAGCCACATCAA
AGGAGAGGCCCAGGTGAAGGGGACTGGTTTCCCTGCTGACGGTCCTGTGATGACCAACTCGCTGACCGCT
GCGGACTGGTGCAGGTCGAAGAAGACTTACCCCAACGACAAAACCATCATCAGTACCTTTAAGTGGAGTT
ACACCACTGGAAATGGCAAGCGCTACCGGAGCACTGCGCGGACCACCTACACCTTTGCCAAGCCAATGGC
GGCTAACTATCTGAAGAACCAGCCGATGTACGTGTTCCGTAAGACGGAGCTCAAGCACTCCAAGACCGAG
CTCAACTTCAAGGAGTGGCAAAAGGCCTTTACCGATGTGATGGGCATGGACGAGCTGTACAAGTAAAGCG
GCCGCGACTCTAGCGCTAACCGGTGGCGCGTTAAGTCGACAATCAACCTCTGGATTACAAAATTTGTGAA
AGATTGACTGGTATTCTTAACTATGTTGCTCCTTTTACGCTATGTGGATACGCTGCTTTAATGCCTTTGT
ATCATGCTATTGCTTCCCGTATGGCTTTCATTTTCTCCTCCTTGTATAAATCCTGGTTGCTGTCTCTTTA
TGAGGAGTTGTGGCCCGTTGTCAGGCAACGTGGCGTGGTGTGCACTGTGTTTGCTGACGCAACCCCCACT
GGTTGGGGCATTGCCACCACCTGTCAGCTCCTTTCCGGGACTTTCGCTTTCCCCCTCCCTATTGCCACGG
CGGAACTCATCGCCGCCTGCCTTGCCCGCTGCTGGACAGGGGCTCGGCTGTTGGGCACTGACAATTCCGT
GGTGTTGTCGGGGAAATCATCGTCCTTTCCTTGGCTGCTCGCCTGTGTTGCCACCTGGATTCTGCGCGGG
ACGTCCTTCTGCTACGTCCCTTCGGCCCTCAATCCAGCGGACCTTCCTTCCCGCGGCCTGCTGCCGGCTC
TGCGGCCTCTTCCGCGTCTTCGCCTTCGCCCTCAGACGAGTCGGATCTCCCTTTGGGCCGCCTCCCCGCG
TCGACTTTAAGACCAATGACTTACAAGGCAGCTGTAGATCTTAGCCACTTTTTAAAAGAAAAGGGGGGAC
TGGAAGGGCTAATTCACTCCCAACGAAGACAAGATCTGCTTTTTGCTTGTACTGGGTCTCTCTGGTTAGA
CCAGATCTGAGCCTGGGAGCTCTCTGGCTAACTAGGGAACCCACTGCTTAAGCCTCAATAAAGCTTGCCT
TGAGTGCTTCAAGTAGTGTGTGCCCGTCTGTTGTGTGACTCTGGTAACTAGAGATCCCTCAGACCCTTTT
AGTCAGTGTGGAAAATCTCTAGCAGTACGTATAGTAGTTCATGTCATCTTATTATTCAGTATTTATAACT
TGCAAAGAAATGAATATCAGAGAGTGAGAGGAACTTGTTTATTGCAGCTTATAATGGTTACAAATAAAGC
AATAGCATCACAAATTTCACAAATAAAGCATTTTTTTCACTGCATTCTAGTTGTGGTTTGTCCAAACTCA
TCAATGTATCTTATCATGTCTGGCTCTAGCTATCCCGCCCCTAACTCCGCCCATCCCGCCCCTAACTCCG
CCCAGTTCCGCCCATTCTCCGCCCCATGGCTGACTAATTTTTTTTATTTATGCAGAGGCCGAGGCCGCCT
CGGCCTCTGAGCTATTCCAGAAGTAGTGAGGAGGCTTTTTTGGAGGCCTAGGGACGTACCCAATTCGCCC
TATAGTGAGTCGTATTACGCGCGCTCACTGGCCGTCGTTTTACAACGTCGTGACTGGGAAAACCCTGGCG
TTACCCAACTTAATCGCCTTGCAGCACATCCCCCTTTCGCCAGCTGGCGTAATAGCGAAGAGGCCCGCAC
CGATCGCCCTTCCCAACAGTTGCGCAGCCTGAATGGCGAATGGG
[124 nt withheld, positions 5085-5208]
C
[91 nt withheld, positions 5210-5300]
A
[49 nt withheld, positions 5302-5350]
CCTTTGACGTTGGAGTCCACGTTCTTT
[37 nt withheld, positions 5378-5414]
ACCCTATCTCGGTCTATTCTTTTGATTTATAAGGGATTTTGCCGATTTCGGCCTATTGGTTAAAAAATGA
GCTGATTTAACAAAAATTTAACGCGAATTTTAACAAAATATTAACGCTTACAATTTAGGTGGCACTTTTC
GGGGAAATGTGCGCGGAACCCCTATTTGTTTATTTTTCTAAATACATTCAAATATGTATCCGCTCATGAG
ACAATAACCCTGATAAATGCTTCAATAATATTGAAAAAGGAAGAGTATGAGTATTCAACATTTCCGTGTC
GCCCTTATTCCCTTTTTTGCGGCATTTTGCCTTCCTGTTTTTGCTCACCCAGAAACGCTGGTGAAAGTAA
AAGATGCTGAAGATCAGTTGGGTGCACGAGTGGGTTACATCGAACTGGATCTCAACAGCGGTAAGATCCT
TGAGAGTTTTCGCCCCGAAGAACGTTTTCCAATGATGAGCACTTTTAAAGTTCTGCTATGTGGCGCGGTA
TTATCCCGTATTGACGCCGGGCAAGAGCAACTCGGTCGCCGCATACACTATTCTCAGAATGACTTGGTTG
AGTACTCACCAGTCACAGAAAAGCATCTTACGGATGGCATGACAGTAAGAGAATTATGCAGTGCTGCCAT
AACCATGAGTGATAACACTGCGGCCAACTTACTTCTGACAACGATCGGAGGACCGAAGGAGCTAACCGCT
TTTTTGCACAACATGGGGGATCATGTAACTCGCCTTGATCGTTGGGAACCGGAGCTGAATGAAGCCATAC
CAAACGACGAGCGTGACACCACGATGCCTGTAGCAATGGCAACAACGTTGCGCAAACTATTAACTGGCGA
ACTACTTACTCTAGCTTCCCGGCAACAATTAATAGACTGGATGGAGGCGGATAAAGTTGCAGGACCACTT
CTGCGCTCGGCCCTTCCGGCTGGCTGGTTTATTGCTGATAAATCTGGAGCCGGTGAGCGTGGGTCTCGCG
GTATCATTGCAGCACTGGGGCCAGATGGTAAGCCCTCCCGTATCGTAGTTATCTACACGACGGGGAGTCA
GGCAACTATGGATGAACGAAATAGACAGATCGCTGAGATAGGTGCCTCACTGATTAAGCATTGGTAACTG
TCAGACCAAGTTTACTCATATATACTTTAGATTGATTTAAAACTTCATTTTTAATTTAAAAGGATCTAGG
TGAAGATCCTTTTTGATAATCTCATGACCAAAATCCCTTAACGTGAGTTTTCGTTCCACTGAGCGTCAGA
CCCCGTAGAAAAGATCAAAGGATCTTCTTGAGATCCTTTTTTTCTGCGCGTAATCTGCTGCTTGCAAACA
AAAAAACCACCGCTACCAGCGGTGGTTTGTTTGCCGGATCAAGAGCTACCAACTCTTTTTCCGAAGGTAA
CTGGCTTCAGCAGAGCGCAGATACCAAATACTGTTCTTCTAGTGTAGCCGTAGTTAGGCCACCACTTCAA
GAACTCTGTAGCACCGCCTACATACCTCGCTCTGCTAATCCTGTTACCAGTGGCTGCTGCCAGTGGCGAT
AAGTCGTGTCTTACCGGGTTGGACTCAAGACGATAGTTACCGGATAAGGCGCAGCGGTCGGGCTGAACGG
GGGGTTCGTGCACACAGCCCAGCTTGGAGCGAACGACCTACACCGAACTGAGATACCTACAGCGTGAGCT
ATGAGAAAGCGCCACGCTTCCCGAAGGGAGAAAGGCGGACAGGTATCCGGTAAGCGGCAGGGTCGGAACA
GGAGAGCGCACGAGGGAGCTTCCAGGGGGAAACGCCTGGTATCTTTATAGTCCTGTCGGGTTTCGCCACC
TCTGACTTGAGCGTCGATTTTTGTGATGCTCGTCAGGGGGGCGGAGCCTATGGAAAAACGCCAGCAACGC
GGCCTTTTTACGGTTCCTGGCCTTTTGCTGGCCTTTTGCTCACATGTTCTTTCCTGCGTTATCCCCTGAT
TCTGTGGATAACCGTATTACCGCCTTTGAGTGAGCTGATACCGCTCGCCGCAGCCGAACGACCGAGCGCA
GCGAGTCAGTGAGCGAGGAAGCGGAAGAGCGCCCAATACGCAAACCGCCTCTCCCCGCGCGTTGGCCGAT
TCATTAATGCAGCTGGCACGACAGGTTTCCCGACTGGAAAGCGGGCAGTGAGCGCAACGCAATTAATGTG
AGTTAGCTCACTCATTAGGCACCCCAGGCTTTACACTTTATGCTTCCGGCTCGTATGTTGTGTGGAATTG
TGAGCGGATAACAATTTCACACAGGAAACAGCTATGACCATGATTACGCCAAGCGCGCAATTAACCCTCA
CTAAAGGGAACAAAAGCTGGAGCTGCAAGCTTAATGTAGTCTTATGCAATACTCTTGTAGTCTTGCAACA
TGGTAACGATGAGTTAGCAACATGCCTTACAAGGAGAGAAAAAGCACCGTGCATGCCGATTGGTGGAAGT
AAGGTGGTACGATCGTGCCTTATTAGGAAGGCAACAGACGGGTCTGACATGGATTGGACGAACCACTGAA
TTGCCGCATTGCAGAGATATTGTATTTAAGTGCCTAGCTCGATACATAAACGGGTCTCTCTGGTTAGACC
AGATCTGAGCCTGGGAGCTCTCTGGCTAACTAGGGAACCCACTGCTTAAGCCTCAATAAAGCTTGCCTTG
AGTGCTTCAAGTAGTGTGTGCCCGTCTGTTGTGTGACTCTGGTAACTAGAGATCCCTCAGACCCTTTTAG
TCAGTGTGGAAAATCTCTAGCAGTGGCGCCCGAACAGGGACTTGAAAGCGAAAGGGAAACCAGAGGAGCT
CTCTCGACGCAGGACTCGGCTTGCTGAAGCGCGCACGGCAAGAGGCGAGGGGCGGCGACTGGTGAGTACG
CCAAAAATTTTGACTAGCGGAGGCTAGAAGGAGAGAGATGGGTGCGAGAGCGTCAGTATTAAGCGGGGGA
GAATTAGATCGCGATGGGAAAAAATTCGGTTAAGGCCAGGGGGAAAGAAAAAATATAAATTAAAACATAT
AGTATGG
Features (pLannotate 1.2.2; 29 found; start..end, strand, type, name):
    400..633     +  misc_feature   RRE: The Rev response element (RRE) of HIV-1 allows for Rev-dependent mRNA export from the nucleus to the cytoplasm.
   1010..1036    +  CDS            Rev (fragment): human immunodeficiency virus 1 (HIV-1) Rev protein; rev; enhances nuclear export of unspliced and incompletely spliced viral mRNAs
   1037..1537    +  promoter       hPGK promoter: human phosphoglycerate kinase 1 promoter
   1549..1944    +  CDS            BSD: blasticidin S deaminase; Aspergillus terreus BSD; confers resistance to blasticidin
   2004..2121    +  misc_feature   cPPT/CTS: central polypurine tract and central termination sequence of HIV-1
   2238..2541    +  enhancer       CMV enhancer: human cytomegalovirus immediate early enhancer
   2542..2745    +  promoter       CMV promoter: human cytomegalovirus (CMV) immediate early promoter
   2768..2848    +  misc_feature   MCS: multiple cloning site
   2856..3563    +  CDS            mNeonGreen: mNeonGreen is a basic (constitutively fluorescent) green/yellow fluorescent protein published in 2013, derived from Branchiostoma lanceolatum. It is reported to be a very rapidly-maturing monomer with moderate acid sensitivity.
   3611..4199    +  misc_feature   WPRE: woodchuck hepatitis virus posttranscriptional regulatory element
   4250..4269    +  misc_feature   cPPT/CTS (fragment): central polypurine tract and central termination sequence of HIV-1
   4271..4504    +  LTR            3' LTR (ΔU3): self-inactivating 3' long terminal repeat (LTR) from HIV-1
   4582..4703    +  polyA_signal   SV40 poly(A) signal: SV40 polyadenylation signal
   4743..4878    +  rep_origin     SV40 ori: SV40 origin of replication
   4899..4917    -  promoter       T7 promoter: promoter for bacteriophage T7 RNA polymerase
   4925..5080    +  CDS            lacZα (fragment): LacZα fragment of β-galactosidase; lacZ fragment
   5085..5513    +  rep_origin     f1 ori (sequence partly withheld): f1 bacteriophage origin of replication; arrow indicates direction of (+) strand synthesis
   5566..5670    +  promoter       AmpR promoter: bla
   5671..6531    +  CDS            AmpR: β-lactamase; bla; confers resistance to ampicillin, carbenicillin, and related antibiotics
   6702..7290    +  rep_origin     ori: high-copy-number ColE1/pMB1/pBR322/pUC origin of replication
   7473..7565    +  CDS            lacI (fragment): lac repressor; lacI; The lac repressor binds to the lac operator to inhibit transcription in E. coli. This inhibition can be relieved by adding lactose or isopropyl-β-D-thiogalactopyranoside (IPTG).
   7578..7599    +  protein_bind   CAP binding site: CAP binding activates transcription in the presence of cAMP. E. coli catabolite activator protein
   7614..7644    +  promoter       lac promoter: promoter for the E. coli lac operon
   7652..7668    +  protein_bind   lac operator: The lac repressor binds to the lac operator to inhibit transcription in E. coli. This inhibition can be relieved by adding lactose or isopropyl-β-D-thiogalactopyranoside (IPTG). lac repressor encoded by lacI
   7713..7731    +  promoter       T3 promoter: promoter for bacteriophage T3 RNA polymerase
   7759..7985    +  promoter       RSV promoter: Rous sarcoma virus enhancer/promoter
   7986..8166    +  LTR            5' LTR (truncated): truncated 5' long terminal repeat (LTR) from HIV-1
   8213..8338    +  misc_feature   HIV-1 Ψ: packaging signal of human immunodeficiency virus type 1
   8322..254     +  CDS            HIV-1 gag (fragment) (across the origin): gag protein from human immunodeficiency virus 1; gag
