[The description below was written by a language model from this plasmid's Addgene catalogue record and pLannotate feature annotations shown in this document.]
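Description:
pLEX304-mNeonGreen is an 8.4 kb lentiviral expression plasmid deposited as an empty, tagged backbone to serve as a vector control: it expresses the fluorescent protein mNeonGreen alone, with no gene of interest inserted. It is propagated in E. coli through a high-copy ColE1/pUC-type origin with ampicillin selection (AmpR, β-lactamase). It also carries an f1 origin and remnants of a lac promoter/lacZα cloning region flanked by T3 and T7 promoters.

The viral portion has the layout of a self-inactivating HIV-1 transfer vector. An RSV promoter drives a truncated 5' LTR, so genomic RNA can be produced without Tat. This is followed by the Ψ packaging signal with a gag fragment, the Rev response element for Rev-dependent nuclear export, a cPPT/CTS element, and a ΔU3 3' LTR that disables LTR promoter activity after integration.

Two internal cassettes sit between the LTRs. The human PGK promoter drives blasticidin S deaminase, allowing blasticidin selection of transduced mammalian cells. The CMV enhancer/promoter drives mNeonGreen, with a WPRE downstream to enhance transcript expression. An SV40 poly(A) signal and SV40 origin lie beyond the 3' LTR.

The catalogue describes the Neon Green tag as N-terminal on the backbone, whereas the feature table places the annotated multiple cloning site upstream of the mNeonGreen coding sequence, so how inserts are fused in related constructs is not clear from the record. As supplied, the plasmid is suited to packaging lentivirus and generating blasticidin-resistant, green-fluorescent control cell lines for comparison with cells expressing mNeonGreen-tagged proteins from the same backbone.
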