Addgene plasmid #162034: pLEX304-mNeonGreen
Purpose: (Empty Backbone) Tagged vector control
Depositing lab: David Bryant. Depositing organization: University of Glasgow. Publication: An ARF GTPase module promoting invasion and metastasis through regulating phosphoinositide metabolism. Nacke M, Sandilands E, Nikolatou K, Roman-Fernandez A, Mason S, Patel R, Lilla S, Yelland T, Galbraith LCA, Freckmann EC, McGarry L, Morton JP, Shanks E, Leung HY, Markert E, Ismail S, Zanivan S, Blyth K, Bryant DM. Nat Commun. 2021 Mar 12;12(1):1623. doi: 10.1038/s41467-021-21847-4. PubMed 33712589.
Backbone
  Vector backbone: pLEX304-NG
  Vector type: Lentiviral
  Tag / fusion protein: Neon Green (N terminal on backbone)
Growth in bacteria
  Bacterial resistance: Ampicillin, 100 μg/mL
  Growth temperature: 37°C
  Growth strain: NEB Stable
  Copy number: High Copy
Gene/Insert
  Gene/Insert name: None
  Tag / fusion protein: Neon Green (N terminal on backbone)
Terms and licenses: Academic/Nonprofit Terms; Industry Terms: Not Available to Industry
Depositor comments: Please visit https://doi.org/10.1101/851410 for bioRxiv preprint.
How to cite: pLEX304-mNeonGreen was a gift from David Bryant (Addgene plasmid # 162034 ; http://n2t.net/addgene:162034 ; RRID:Addgene_162034)
